Addgene plasmid #209298: pSUSL001T:pTRE3G-dCas9-2xKRAB-p2a-tdTomato
Purpose: A lentiviral vector with tetracycline-inducible system to control expression of S. aureus dCas9 (with tdTomato) to silencing specific genes due to interference with gene transcription machinery.
Depositing lab: Birgitt Schuele. Depositing organization: Stanford University. Publication: Inactive S. aureus Cas9 downregulates alpha-synuclein and reduces mtDNA damage and oxidative stress levels in human stem cell model of Parkinson's disease. Sastre D, Zafar F, Torres CAM, Piper D, Kirik D, Sanders LH, Qi LS, Schule B. Sci Rep. 2023 Oct 18;13(1):17796. doi: 10.1038/s41598-023-45078-3. PubMed 37853101.
Backbone
  Vector backbone: plenti
  Total vector size (bp): 14054
  Vector type: Mammalian Expression, Lentiviral
  Selectable markers: Tetracycline
Growth in bacteria
  Bacterial resistance: Ampicillin, 100 μg/mL
  Growth temperature: 37°C
  Growth strain: NEB Stable
  Copy number: Unknown
Gene/Insert 1
  Gene/Insert name: dCas9 (alt name: SadCas9)
  Promoter: tetracycline-inducible promoter (TRE3G)
  Cloning method: TOPO Cloning
  Sequencing primers: 5′ accgcgggcccgggggatccATGGCCCCAAAGAAGAAGCG; 3′ TTGATGCCGCTCAGCTCG
Gene/Insert 2
  Gene/Insert name: tdTomato
Resource information
  A portion of this plasmid was derived from a plasmid made by: A gift from Professor Stanley Qi (Stanford) where zeocin resistance gene (zeo) was replaced by a fluorescent marker, tdTomato
Terms and licenses: Academic/Nonprofit Terms; Industry Terms: Not Available to Industry
Depositor comments: Please visit https://www.biorxiv.org/content/10.1101/2023.01.24.525105v1 for bioRxiv preprint.
How to cite: pSUSL001T:pTRE3G-dCas9-2xKRAB-p2a-tdTomato was a gift from Birgitt Schuele (Addgene plasmid # 209298 ; http://n2t.net/addgene:209298 ; RRID:Addgene_209298)
