[The description below was written by a language model from this plasmid's Addgene catalogue record and pLannotate feature annotations shown in this document.]
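Description:
pSUSL001T:pTRE3G-dCas9-2xKRAB-p2a-tdTomato is a roughly 14 kb lentiviral transfer plasmid for doxycycline/tetracycline-inducible CRISPR interference in mammalian cells. It is propagated in E. coli through a high-copy ColE1/pUC-type origin with ampicillin selection (AmpR). The backbone also carries remnants of older vector sequences outside the proviral region, including an SV40 promoter followed by gpt fragments with SV40 small t intron and poly(A) sequences, and partial TcR, rop and bom elements. The catalogue lists "Tetracycline" as a selectable marker, but only a fragment of TcR is annotated, so this entry most likely refers to the inducer rather than to a functional resistance gene.

The proviral portion contains a truncated HIV-1 5' LTR, the Ψ packaging signal, a partial gag sequence, RRE, cPPT/CTS, a WPRE to enhance transcript expression, and a self-inactivating ΔU3 3' LTR. Between the cPPT and WPRE, a TRE3G-type Tet-responsive promoter drives catalytically inactive Staphylococcus aureus Cas9 fused to a nucleoplasmin NLS and two tandem KRAB repression domains from ZNF10. According to the plasmid name, a P2A peptide links this to tdTomato, although the P2A is not separately annotated. The fluorescent protein is therefore co-expressed from the same transcript and marks cells in which the repressor is induced. The record notes that tdTomato replaced a zeocin resistance gene in the parental plasmid. No Tet-On transactivator or guide RNA cassette is annotated, so these would have to be supplied separately. The depositors used the system to repress target gene transcription, specifically downregulating alpha-synuclein in a human stem cell model of Parkinson's disease.
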