Features (pLannotate 1.2.2; 37 found; start..end, strand, type, name):
     38..106     +  CDS            nef (fragment): NEF_HV1Z2 - Experimental evidence at protein level: Swiss-Prot protein existence level 1. Extracellular Nef protein targets CD4(+) T-lymphocytes for apoptosis by interacting with CXCR4 surface receptors. From Human immunodeficiency virus type 1 group M subtype D (isolate Z2/CDC-Z34) (HIV-1).
    108..341     +  LTR            3' LTR (ΔU3): self-inactivating 3' long terminal repeat (LTR) from HIV-1
    366..384     -  promoter       SP6 promoter: promoter for bacteriophage SP6 RNA polymerase
    612..891     +  CDS            TcR (fragment): tetracycline efflux protein; tet; confers resistance to tetracycline
    892..940     -  misc_feature   bom (fragment): basis of mobility region from pBR322
   1042..1077    -  CDS            rop (fragment): Rop protein, which maintains plasmids at low copy number; rop
   1172..1276    +  promoter       AmpR promoter: bla
   1277..2137    +  CDS            AmpR: β-lactamase; bla; confers resistance to ampicillin, carbenicillin, and related antibiotics
   2308..2896    +  rep_origin     ori: high-copy-number ColE1/pMB1/pBR322/pUC origin of replication
   3079..3135    +  CDS            lacI (fragment): lac repressor; lacI; The lac repressor binds to the lac operator to inhibit transcription in E. coli. This inhibition can be relieved by adding lactose or isopropyl-β-D-thiogalactopyranoside (IPTG).
   3142..3471    +  promoter       SV40 promoter: SV40 enhancer and early promoter
   3671..3790    +  CDS            gpt (fragment): XGPT_ECOLI - Also known as gpp, gxu. Experimental evidence at protein level: Swiss-Prot protein existence level 1. Purine salvage pathway enzyme that catalyzes the transfer of the ribosyl-5-phosphate group from 5-phospho-alpha-D-ribose 1- diphosphate (PRPP) to the N9 position of the 6-oxopurines guanine and xanthine to form the corresponding ribonucleotides GMP (guanosine 5'- monophosphate) and XMP (xanthosine 5'-monophosphate), with the release of PPi. To a lesser extent, also acts on hypoxanthine (PubMed:9100006, PubMed:3886014). Does not ribophosphorylate adenine (PubMed:3886014). From Esch
   3790..4125    +  CDS            gpt (fragment): XGPT_ECOLI - Also known as gpp, gxu. Experimental evidence at protein level: Swiss-Prot protein existence level 1. Purine salvage pathway enzyme that catalyzes the transfer of the ribosyl-5-phosphate group from 5-phospho-alpha-D-ribose 1- diphosphate (PRPP) to the N9 position of the 6-oxopurines guanine and xanthine to form the corresponding ribonucleotides GMP (guanosine 5'- monophosphate) and XMP (xanthosine 5'-monophosphate), with the release of PPi. To a lesser extent, also acts on hypoxanthine (PubMed:9100006, PubMed:3886014). Does not ribophosphorylate adenine (PubMed:3886014). From Esch
   4220..4525    +  CDS            frsA (fragment): FRSA_ECOLI - Also known as yafA. Experimental evidence at protein level: Swiss-Prot protein existence level 1. Catalyzes the hydrolysis of esters (PubMed:15808744). Displays esterase activity toward pNP-butyrate (PubMed:15808744). May stimulate mixed-acid fermentation by acting as a fermentation/respiration switch that down-regulates respiration and up- regulates fermentation rates (PubMed:15169777). From Escherichia coli (strain K12).
   4529..4603    +  CDS            small t antigen (fragment): SV40 (simian virus 40) small t antigen
   4605..4670    +  intron         small t intron: SV40 (simian virus 40) small t antigen intron
   4800..4820    +  CDS            SV40 NLS: nuclear localization signal of SV40 (simian virus 40) large T antigen
   5139..5222    +  CDS            large T antigen (fragment): large T antigen from SV40 (simian virus 40)
   5245..5379    +  polyA_signal   SV40 poly(A) signal: SV40 polyadenylation signal
   5546..5875    +  CDS            nef (fragment): NEF_HV1BR - Experimental evidence at protein level: Swiss-Prot protein existence level 1. Extracellular Nef protein targets CD4(+) T-lymphocytes for apoptosis by interacting with CXCR4 surface receptors (PubMed:14990729). From Human immunodeficiency virus type 1 group M subtype B (isolate BRU/LAI) (HIV-1).
   5923..6180    +  LTR            5' LTR (truncated): truncated 5' long terminal repeat (LTR) from HIV-1
   6227..6352    +  misc_feature   HIV-1 Ψ: packaging signal of human immunodeficiency virus type 1
   6336..6674    +  CDS            HIV-1 gag (fragment): gag protein from human immunodeficiency virus 1; gag
   6849..7082    +  misc_feature   RRE: The Rev response element (RRE) of HIV-1 allows for Rev-dependent mRNA export from the nucleus to the cytoplasm.
   7459..7559    +  CDS            Rev (fragment): human immunodeficiency virus 1 (HIV-1) Rev protein; rev; enhances nuclear export of unspliced and incompletely spliced viral mRNAs
   7596..7713    +  misc_feature   cPPT/CTS: central polypurine tract and central termination sequence of HIV-1
   7775..8124    +  promoter       TRE3GV promoter: 3rd-generation Tet-responsive promoter that can be activated by binding of Tet-On® 3G, optimized for retroviral and lentiviral vectors
   8150..8167    +  misc_feature   MCS (fragment): multiple cloning site
   8225..11380   +  CDS            cas9: CAS9_STAAU - Experimental evidence at protein level: Swiss-Prot protein existence level 1. CRISPR (clustered regularly interspaced short palindromic repeat) is an adaptive immune system that provides protection against mobile genetic elements (viruses, transposable elements and conjugative plasmids). CRISPR clusters contain spacers, sequences complementary to antecedent mobile elements, and target invading nucleic acids. CRISPR clusters are transcribed and processed into CRISPR RNA (crRNA). In type II CRISPR systems correct processing of pre-crRNA requires a trans- encoded small RNA (tracrRNA)
  11381..11428   +  CDS            nucleoplasmin NLS: bipartite nuclear localization signal from nucleoplasmin
  11486..11671   +  CDS            KRAB: Krüppel-associated box (KRAB) transcriptional repression domain from the human zinc finger protein ZNF10 (Margolin et al., 1994)
  11723..11908   +  CDS            KRAB: Krüppel-associated box (KRAB) transcriptional repression domain from the human zinc finger protein ZNF10 (Margolin et al., 1994)
  11981..13411   +  CDS            tdTomato: tandem dimeric (pseudo-monomeric) derivative of DsRed (Shaner et al., 2004) mammalian codon-optimized
  13416..13446   +  misc_feature   MCS (fragment): pUC18/19 multiple cloning site
  13447..13465   +  misc_feature   MCS (fragment): pBluescript multiple cloning site
  13465..14053   +  misc_feature   WPRE: woodchuck hepatitis virus posttranscriptional regulatory element
  14054..21      +  misc_feature   MCS (fragment) (across the origin): pBluescript multiple cloning site
>Addgene plasmid #209298 | pSUSL001T:pTRE3G-dCas9-2xKRAB-p2a-tdTomato | addgene full sequence | sequence record 414164 | Addgene NGS Result
CGATACCGTCGACCTCGAGGGAATTAATTCGAGCTCGGTACCTTTAAGACCAATGACTTACAAGGCAGCT
GTAGATCTTAGCCACTTTTTAAAAGAAAAGGGGGGACTGGAAGGGCTAATTCACTCCCAACGAAGACAAG
ATCTGCTTTTTGCTTGTACTGGGTCTCTCTGGTTAGACCAGATCTGAGCCTGGGAGCTCTCTGGCTAACT
AGGGAACCCACTGCTTAAGCCTCAATAAAGCTTGCCTTGAGTGCTTCAAGTAGTGTGTGCCCGTCTGTTG
TGTGACTCTGGTAACTAGAGATCCCTCAGACCCTTTTAGTCAGTGTGGAAAATCTCTAGCAGCATCTAGA
ATTAATTCCGTGTATTCTATAGTGTCACCTAAATCGTATGTGTATGATACATAAGGTTATGTATTAATTG
TAGCCGCGTTCTAACGACAATATGTACAAGCCTAATTGTGTAGCATCTGGCTTACTGAAGCAGACCCTAT
CATCTCTCTCGTAAACTGCCGTCAGAGTCGGTTTGGTTGGACGAACCTTCTGAGTTTCTGGTAACGCCGT
CCCGCACCCGGAAATGGTCAGCGAACCAATCAGCAGGGTCATCGCTAGCCAGATCCTCTACGCCGGACGC
ATCGTGGCCGGCATCACCGGCGCCACAGGTGCGGTTGCTGGCGCCTATATCGCCGACATCACCGATGGGG
AAGATCGGGCTCGCCACTTCGGGCTCATGAGCGCTTGTTTCGGCGTGGGTATGGTGGCAGGCCCCGTGGC
CGGGGGACTGTTGGGCGCCATCTCCTTGCATGCACCATTCCTTGCGGCGGCGGTGCTCAACGGCCTCAAC
CTACTACTGGGCTGCTTCCTAATGCAGGAGTCGCATAAGGGAGAGCGTCGAATGGTGCACTCTCAGTACA
ATCTGCTCTGATGCCGCATAGTTAAGCCAGCCCCGACACCCGCCAACACCCGCTGACGCGCCCTGACGGG
CTTGTCTGCTCCCGGCATCCGCTTACAGACAAGCTGTGACCGTCTCCGGGAGCTGCATGTGTCAGAGGTT
TTCACCGTCATCACCGAAACGCGCGAGACGAAAGGGCCTCGTGATACGCCTATTTTTATAGGTTAATGTC
ATGATAATAATGGTTTCTTAGACGTCAGGTGGCACTTTTCGGGGAAATGTGCGCGGAACCCCTATTTGTT
TATTTTTCTAAATACATTCAAATATGTATCCGCTCATGAGACAATAACCCTGATAAATGCTTCAATAATA
TTGAAAAAGGAAGAGTATGAGTATTCAACATTTCCGTGTCGCCCTTATTCCCTTTTTTGCGGCATTTTGC
CTTCCTGTTTTTGCTCACCCAGAAACGCTGGTGAAAGTAAAAGATGCTGAAGATCAGTTGGGTGCACGAG
TGGGTTACATCGAACTGGATCTCAACAGCGGTAAGATCCTTGAGAGTTTTCGCCCCGAAGAACGTTTTCC
AATGATGAGCACTTTTAAAGTTCTGCTATGTGGCGCGGTATTATCCCGTATTGACGCCGGGCAAGAGCAA
CTCGGTCGCCGCATACACTATTCTCAGAATGACTTGGTTGAGTACTCACCAGTCACAGAAAAGCATCTTA
CGGATGGCATGACAGTAAGAGAATTATGCAGTGCTGCCATAACCATGAGTGATAACACTGCGGCCAACTT
ACTTCTGACAACGATCGGAGGACCGAAGGAGCTAACCGCTTTTTTGCACAACATGGGGGATCATGTAACT
CGCCTTGATCGTTGGGAACCGGAGCTGAATGAAGCCATACCAAACGACGAGCGTGACACCACGATGCCTG
TAGCAATGGCAACAACGTTGCGCAAACTATTAACTGGCGAACTACTTACTCTAGCTTCCCGGCAACAATT
AATAGACTGGATGGAGGCGGATAAAGTTGCAGGACCACTTCTGCGCTCGGCCCTTCCGGCTGGCTGGTTT
ATTGCTGATAAATCTGGAGCCGGTGAGCGTGGGTCTCGCGGTATCATTGCAGCACTGGGGCCAGATGGTA
AGCCCTCCCGTATCGTAGTTATCTACACGACGGGGAGTCAGGCAACTATGGATGAACGAAATAGACAGAT
CGCTGAGATAGGTGCCTCACTGATTAAGCATTGGTAACTGTCAGACCAAGTTTACTCATATATACTTTAG
ATTGATTTAAAACTTCATTTTTAATTTAAAAGGATCTAGGTGAAGATCCTTTTTGATAATCTCATGACCA
AAATCCCTTAACGTGAGTTTTCGTTCCACTGAGCGTCAGACCCCGTAGAAAAGATCAAAGGATCTTCTTG
AGATCCTTTTTTTCTGCGCGTAATCTGCTGCTTGCAAACAAAAAAACCACCGCTACCAGCGGTGGTTTGT
TTGCCGGATCAAGAGCTACCAACTCTTTTTCCGAAGGTAACTGGCTTCAGCAGAGCGCAGATACCAAATA
CTGTTCTTCTAGTGTAGCCGTAGTTAGGCCACCACTTCAAGAACTCTGTAGCACCGCCTACATACCTCGC
TCTGCTAATCCTGTTACCAGTGGCTGCTGCCAGTGGCGATAAGTCGTGTCTTACCGGGTTGGACTCAAGA
CGATAGTTACCGGATAAGGCGCAGCGGTCGGGCTGAACGGGGGGTTCGTGCACACAGCCCAGCTTGGAGC
GAACGACCTACACCGAACTGAGATACCTACAGCGTGAGCTATGAGAAAGCGCCACGCTTCCCGAAGGGAG
AAAGGCGGACAGGTATCCGGTAAGCGGCAGGGTCGGAACAGGAGAGCGCACGAGGGAGCTTCCAGGGGGA
AACGCCTGGTATCTTTATAGTCCTGTCGGGTTTCGCCACCTCTGACTTGAGCGTCGATTTTTGTGATGCT
CGTCAGGGGGGCGGAGCCTATGGAAAAACGCCAGCAACGCGGCCTTTTTACGGTTCCTGGCCTTTTGCTG
GCCTTTTGCTCACATGTTCTTTCCTGCGTTATCCCCTGATTCTGTGGATAACCGTATTACCGCCTTTGAG
TGAGCTGATACCGCTCGCCGCAGCCGAACGACCGAGCGCAGCGAGTCAGTGAGCGAGGAAGCGGAAGAGC
GCCCAATACGCAAACCGCCTCTCCCCGCGCGTTGGCCGATTCATTAATGCAGCTGTGGAATGTGTGTCAG
TTAGGGTGTGGAAAGTCCCCAGGCTCCCCAGCAGGCAGAAGTATGCAAAGCATGCATCTCAATTAGTCAG
CAACCAGGTGTGGAAAGTCCCCAGGCTCCCCAGCAGGCAGAAGTATGCAAAGCATGCATCTCAATTAGTC
AGCAACCATAGTCCCGCCCCTAACTCCGCCCATCCCGCCCCTAACTCCGCCCAGTTCCGCCCATTCTCCG
CCCCATGGCTGACTAATTTTTTTTATTTATGCAGAGGCCGAGGCCGCCTCGGCCTCTGAGCTATTCCAGA
AGTAGTGAGGAGGCTTTTTTGGAGGCCTAGGCTTTTGCAAAAAGCTTGGACACAAGACAGGCTTGCGAGA
TATGTTTGAGAATACCACTTTATCCCGCGTCAGGGAGAGGCAGTGCGTAAAAAGACGCGGACTCATGTGA
AATACTGGTTTTTAGTGCGCCAGATCTCTATAATCTCGCGCAACCTATTTTCCCCTCGAACACTTTTTAA
GCCGTAGATAAACAGGCTGGGACACTTCACATGAGCGAAAAATACATCGTCACCTGGGACATGTTGCAGA
TCCATGCACGTAAACTCGCAAGCCGACTGATGCCTTCTGAACAATGGAAAGGCATTATTGCCGTAAGCCG
TGGCGGTCTGTACCGGGTGCGTTACTGGCGCGTGAACTGGGTATTCGTCATGTCGATACCGTTTGTATTT
CCAGCTACGATCACGACAACCAGCGCGAGCTTAAAGTGCTGAAACGCGCAGAAGGCGATGGCGAAGGCTT
CATCGTTATTGATGACCTGGTGGATACCGGTGGTACTGCGGTTGCGATTCGTGAAATGTATCCAAAAGCG
CACTTTGTCACCATCTTCGCAAAACCGGCTGGTCGTCCGCTGGTTGATGACTATGTTGTTGATATCCCGC
AAGATACCTGGATTGAACAGCCGTGGGATATGGGCGTCGTATTCGTCCCGCCAATCTCCGGTCGCTAATC
TTTTCAACGCCTGGCACTGCCGGGCGTTGTTCTTTTTAACTTCAGGCGGGTTACAATAGTTTCCAGTAAG
TATTCTGGAGGCTGCATCCATGACACAGGCAAACCTGAGCGAAACCCTGTTCAAACCCCGCTTTAAACAT
CCTGAAACCTCGACGCTAGTCCGCCGCTTTAATCACGGCGCACAACCGCCTGTGCAGTCGGCCCTTGATG
GTAAAACCATCCCTCACTGGTATCGCATGATTAACCGTCTGATGTGGATCTGGCGCGGCATTGACCCACG
CGAAATCCTCGACGTCCAGGCACGTATTGTGATGAGCGATGCCGAACGTACCGACGATGATTTATACGAT
ACGGTGATTGGCTACCGTGGCGGCAACTGGATTTATGAGTGGGCCCCGGATCTTTGTGAAGGAACCTTAC
TTCTGTGGTGTGACATAATTGGACAAACTACCTACAGAGATTTAAAGCTCTAAGGTAAATATAAAATTTT
TAAGTGTATAATGTGTTAAACTACTGATTCTAATTGTTTGTGTATTTTAGATTCCAACCTATGGAACTGA
TGAATGGGAGCAGTGGTGGAATGCCTTTAATGAGGAAAACCTGTTTTGCTCAGAAGAAATGCCATCTAGT
GATGATGAGGCTACTGCTGACTCTCAACATTCTACTCCTCCAAAAAAGAAGAGAAAGGTAGAAGACCCCA
AGGACTTTCCTTCAGAATTGCTAAGTTTTTTGAGTCATGCTGTGTTTAGTAATAGAACTCTTGCTTGCTT
TGCTATTTACACCACAAAGGAAAAAGCTGCACTGCTATACAAGAAAATTATGGAAAAATATTCTGTAACC
TTTATAAGTAGGCATAACAGTTATAATCATAACATACTGTTTTTTCTTACTCCACACAGGCATAGAGTGT
CTGCTATTAATAACTATGCTCAAAAATTGTGTACCTTTAGCTTTTTAATTTGTAAAGGGGTTAATAAGGA
ATATTTGATGTATAGTGCCTTGACTAGAGATCATAATCAGCCATACCACATTTGTAGAGGTTTTACTTGC
TTTAAAAAACCTCCCACACCTCCCCCTGAACCTGAAACATAAAATGAATGCAATTGTTGTTGTTAACTTG
TTTATTGCAGCTTATAATGGTTACAAATAAAGCAATAGCATCACAAATTTCACAAATAAAGCATTTTTTT
CACTGCATTCTAGTTGTGGTTTGTCCAAACTCATCAATGTATCTTATCATGTCTGGATCAACTGGATAAC
TCAAGCTAACCAAAATCATCCCAAACTTCCCACCCCATACCCTATTACCACTGCCAATTACCTGTGGTTT
CATTTACTCTAAACCTGTGATTCCTCTGAATTATTTTCATTTTAAAGAAATTGTATTTGTTAAATATGTA
CTACAAACTTAGTAGTTGGAAGGGCTAATTCACTCCCAAAGAAGACAAGATATCCTTGATCTGTGGATCT
ACCACACACAAGGCTACTTCCCTGATTAGCAGAACTACACACCAGGGCCAGGGGTCAGATATCCACTGAC
CTTTGGATGGTGCTACAAGCTAGTACCAGTTGAGCCAGATAAGGTAGAAGAGGCCAATAAAGGAGAGAAC
ACCAGCTTGTTACACCCTGTGAGCCTGCATGGGATGGATGACCCGGAGAGAGAAGTGTTAGAGTGGAGGT
TTGACAGCCGCCTAGCATTTCATCACGTGGCCCGAGAGCTGCATCCGGAGTACTTCAAGAACTGCTGATA
TCGAGCTTGCTACAAGGGACTTTCCGCTGGGGACTTTCCAGGGAGGCGTGGCCTGGGCGGGACTGGGGAG
TGGCGAGCCCTCAGATCCTGCATATAAGCAGCTGCTTTTTGCCTGTACTGGGTCTCTCTGGTTAGACCAG
ATCTGAGCCTGGGAGCTCTCTGGCTAACTAGGGAACCCACTGCTTAAGCCTCAATAAAGCTTGCCTTGAG
TGCTTCAAGTAGTGTGTGCCCGTCTGTTGTGTGACTCTGGTAACTAGAGATCCCTCAGACCCTTTTAGTC
AGTGTGGAAAATCTCTAGCAGTGGCGCCCGAACAGGGACTTGAAAGCGAAAGGGAAACCAGAGGAGCTCT
CTCGACGCAGGACTCGGCTTGCTGAAGCGCGCACGGCAAGAGGCGAGGGGCGGCGACTGGTGAGTACGCC
AAAAATTTTGACTAGCGGAGGCTAGAAGGAGAGAGATGGGTGCGAGAGCGTCAGTATTAAGCGGGGGAGA
ATTAGATCGCGATGGGAAAAAATTCGGTTAAGGCCAGGGGGAAAGAAAAAATATAAATTAAAACATATAG
TATGGGCAAGCAGGGAGCTAGAACGATTCGCAGTTAATCCTGGCCTGTTAGAAACATCAGAAGGCTGTAG
ACAAATACTGGGACAGCTACAACCATCCCTTCAGACAGGATCAGAAGAACTTAGATCATTATATAATACA
GTAGCAACCCTCTATTGTGTGCATCAAAGGATAGAGATAAAAGACACCAAGGAAGCTTTAGACAAGATAG
AGGAAGAGCAAAACAAAAGTAAGACCACCGCACAGCAAGCGGCCGGCCGCTGATCTTCAGACCTGGAGGA
GGAGATATGAGGGACAATTGGAGAAGTGAATTATATAAATATAAAGTAGTAAAAATTGAACCATTAGGAG
TAGCACCCACCAAGGCAAAGAGAAGAGTGGTGCAGAGAGAAAAAAGAGCAGTGGGAATAGGAGCTTTGTT
CCTTGGGTTCTTGGGAGCAGCAGGAAGCACTATGGGCGCAGCGTCAATGACGCTGACGGTACAGGCCAGA
CAATTATTGTCTGGTATAGTGCAGCAGCAGAACAATTTGCTGAGGGCTATTGAGGCGCAACAGCATCTGT
TGCAACTCACAGTCTGGGGCATCAAGCAGCTCCAGGCAAGAATCCTGGCTGTGGAAAGATACCTAAAGGA
TCAACAGCTCCTGGGGATTTGGGGTTGCTCTGGAAAACTCATTTGCACCACTGCTGTGCCTTGGAATGCT
AGTTGGAGTAATAAATCTCTGGAACAGATTTGGAATCACACGACCTGGATGGAGTGGGACAGAGAAATTA
ACAATTACACAAGCTTAATACACTCCTTAATTGAAGAATCGCAAAACCAGCAAGAAAAGAATGAACAAGA
ATTATTGGAATTAGATAAATGGGCAAGTTTGTGGAATTGGTTTAACATAACAAATTGGCTGTGGTATATA
AAATTATTCATAATGATAGTAGGAGGCTTGGTAGGTTTAAGAATAGTTTTTGCTGTACTTTCTATAGTGA
ATAGAGTTAGGCAGGGATATTCACCATTATCGTTTCAGACCCACCTCCCAACCCCGAGGGGACCCGACAG
GCCCGAAGGAATAGAAGAAGAAGGTGGAGAGAGAGACAGAGACAGATCCATTCGATTAGTGAACGGATCT
CGACGGTATCGCCAAATGGCAGTATTCATCCACAATTTTAAAAGAAAAGGGGGGATTGGGGGGTACAGTG
CAGGGGAAAGAATAGTAGACATAATAGCAACAGACATACAAACTAAAGAATTACAAAAACAAATTACAAA
AATTCAAAATTTTCGGGTTTATTACAGGGACAGCAGAGATCCAGTTTATCGATGAGGCCCTTTCGTCTTC
ACTCGAGTTTACTCCCTATCAGTGATAGAGAACGTATGAAGAGTTTACTCCCTATCAGTGATAGAGAACG
TATGCAGACTTTACTCCCTATCAGTGATAGAGAACGTATAAGGAGTTTACTCCCTATCAGTGATAGAGAA
CGTATGACCAGTTTACTCCCTATCAGTGATAGAGAACGTATCTACAGTTTACTCCCTATCAGTGATAGAG
AACGTATATCCAGTTTACTCCCTATCAGTGATAGAGAACGTATGTCGAGGTAGGCGTGTACGGTGGGCGC
CTATAAAAGCAGAGCTCGTTTAGTGAACCGTCAGATCGCCTGGAGCAATTCCACAACACTTTTGTCTTAT
ACTTACGCGTCTGCAGGATATCAAGCTTGCGGTACCGCGGGCCCGGGGGATCCATGGCCCCAAAGAAGAA
GCGGAAGGTCGGTATCCACGGAGTCCCAGCAGCCAAGCGGAACTACATCCTGGGCCTGGCCATCGGCATC
ACCAGCGTGGGCTACGGCATCATCGACTACGAGACACGGGACGTGATCGATGCCGGCGTGCGGCTGTTCA
AAGAGGCCAACGTGGAAAACAACGAGGGCAGGCGGAGCAAGAGAGGCGCCAGAAGGCTGAAGCGGCGGAG
GCGGCATAGAATCCAGAGAGTGAAGAAGCTGCTGTTCGACTACAACCTGCTGACCGACCACAGCGAGCTG
AGCGGCATCAACCCCTACGAGGCCAGAGTGAAGGGCCTGAGCCAGAAGCTGAGCGAGGAAGAGTTCTCTG
CCGCCCTGCTGCACCTGGCCAAGAGAAGAGGCGTGCACAACGTGAACGAGGTGGAAGAGGACACCGGCAA
CGAGCTGTCCACCAAAGAGCAGATCAGCCGGAACAGCAAGGCCCTGGAAGAGAAATACGTGGCCGAACTG
CAGCTGGAACGGCTGAAGAAAGACGGCGAAGTGCGGGGCAGCATCAACAGATTCAAGACCAGCGACTACG
TGAAAGAAGCCAAACAGCTGCTGAAGGTGCAGAAGGCCTACCACCAGCTGGACCAGAGCTTCATCGACAC
CTACATCGACCTGCTGGAAACCCGGCGGACCTACTATGAGGGACCTGGCGAGGGCAGCCCCTTCGGCTGG
AAGGACATCAAAGAATGGTACGAGATGCTGATGGGCCACTGCACCTACTTCCCCGAGGAACTGCGGAGCG
TGAAGTACGCCTACAACGCCGACCTGTACAACGCCCTGAACGACCTGAACAATCTCGTGATCACCAGGGA
CGAGAACGAGAAGCTGGAATATTACGAGAAGTTCCAGATCATCGAGAACGTGTTCAAGCAGAAGAAGAAG
CCCACCCTGAAGCAGATCGCCAAAGAAATCCTCGTGAACGAAGAGGATATTAAGGGCTACAGAGTGACCA
GCACCGGCAAGCCCGAGTTCACCAACCTGAAGGTGTACCACGACATCAAGGACATTACCGCCCGGAAAGA
GATTATTGAGAACGCCGAGCTGCTGGATCAGATTGCCAAGATCCTGACCATCTACCAGAGCAGCGAGGAC
ATCCAGGAAGAACTGACCAATCTGAACTCCGAGCTGACCCAGGAAGAGATCGAGCAGATCTCTAATCTGA
AGGGCTATACCGGCACCCACAACCTGAGCCTGAAGGCCATCAACCTGATCCTGGACGAGCTGTGGCACAC
CAACGACAACCAGATCGCTATCTTCAACCGGCTGAAGCTGGTGCCCAAGAAGGTGGACCTGTCCCAGCAG
AAAGAGATCCCCACCACCCTGGTGGACGACTTCATCCTGAGCCCCGTCGTGAAGAGAAGCTTCATCCAGA
GCATCAAAGTGATCAACGCCATCATCAAGAAGTACGGCCTGCCCAACGACATCATTATCGAGCTGGCCCG
CGAGAAGAACTCCAAGGACGCCCAGAAAATGATCAACGAGATGCAGAAGCGGAACCGGCAGACCAACGAG
CGGATCGAGGAAATCATCCGGACCACCGGCAAAGAGAACGCCAAGTACCTGATCGAGAAGATCAAGCTGC
ACGACATGCAGGAAGGCAAGTGCCTGTACAGCCTGGAAGCCATCCCTCTGGAAGATCTGCTGAACAACCC
CTTCAACTATGAGGTGGACCACATCATCCCCAGAAGCGTGTCCTTCGACAACAGCTTCAACAACAAGGTG
CTCGTGAAGCAGGAAGAAGCCAGCAAGAAGGGCAACCGGACCCCATTCCAGTACCTGAGCAGCAGCGACA
GCAAGATCAGCTACGAAACCTTCAAGAAGCACATCCTGAATCTGGCCAAGGGCAAGGGCAGAATCAGCAA
GACCAAGAAAGAGTATCTGCTGGAAGAACGGGACATCAACAGGTTCTCCGTGCAGAAAGACTTCATCAAC
CGGAACCTGGTGGATACCAGATACGCCACCAGAGGCCTGATGAACCTGCTGCGGAGCTACTTCAGAGTGA
ACAACCTGGACGTGAAAGTGAAGTCCATCAATGGCGGCTTCACCAGCTTTCTGCGGCGGAAGTGGAAGTT
TAAGAAAGAGCGGAACAAGGGGTACAAGCACCACGCCGAGGACGCCCTGATCATTGCCAACGCCGATTTC
ATCTTCAAAGAGTGGAAGAAACTGGACAAGGCCAAAAAAGTGATGGAAAACCAGATGTTCGAGGAAAAGC
AGGCCGAGAGCATGCCCGAGATCGAAACCGAGCAGGAGTACAAAGAGATCTTCATCACCCCCCACCAGAT
CAAGCACATTAAGGACTTCAAGGACTACAAGTACAGCCACCGGGTGGACAAGAAGCCTAATAGAGAGCTG
ATTAACGACACCCTGTACTCCACCCGGAAGGACGACAAGGGCAACACCCTGATCGTGAACAATCTGAACG
GCCTGTACGACAAGGACAATGACAAGCTGAAAAAGCTGATCAACAAGAGCCCCGAAAAGCTGCTGATGTA
CCACCACGACCCCCAGACCTACCAGAAACTGAAGCTGATTATGGAACAGTACGGCGACGAGAAGAATCCC
CTGTACAAGTACTACGAGGAAACCGGGAACTACCTGACCAAGTACTCCAAAAAGGACAACGGCCCCGTGA
TCAAGAAGATTAAGTATTACGGCAACAAACTGAACGCCCATCTGGACATCACCGACGACTACCCCAACAG
CAGAAACAAGGTCGTGAAGCTGTCCCTGAAGCCCTACAGATTCGACGTGTACCTGGACAATGGCGTGTAC
AAGTTCGTGACCGTGAAGAATCTGGATGTGATCAAAAAAGAAAACTACTACGAAGTGAATAGCAAGTGCT
ATGAGGAAGCTAAGAAGCTGAAGAAGATCAGCAACCAGGCCGAGTTTATCGCCTCCTTCTACAACAACGA
TCTGATCAAGATCAACGGCGAGCTGTATAGAGTGATCGGCGTGAACAACGACCTGCTGAACCGGATCGAA
GTGAACATGATCGACATCACCTACCGCGAGTACCTGGAAAACATGAACGACAAGAGGCCCCCCAGGATCA
TTAAGACAATCGCCTCCAAGACCCAGAGCATTAAGAAGTACAGCACAGACATTCTGGGCAACCTGTATGA
AGTGAAATCTAAGAAGCACCCTCAGATCATCAAAAAGGGCAAAAGGCCGGCGGCCACGAAAAAGGCCGGC
CAGGCAAAAAAGAAAAAGCATATGACTAGTGGCGGTGGCGGAGGGATGGATGCTAAGTCACTAACTGCCT
GGTCCCGGACACTGGTGACCTTCAAGGATGTATTTGTGGACTTCACCAGGGAGGAGTGGAAGCTGCTGGA
CACTGCTCAGCAGATCGTGTACAGAAATGTGATGCTGGAGAACTATAAGAACCTGGTTTCCTTGGGTTAT
CAGCTTACTAAGCCAGATGTGATCCTCCGGTTGGAGAAGGGAGAAGAGCCCACTAGTGGCGGTGGCGGAG
GGATGGATGCTAAGTCACTAACTGCCTGGTCCCGGACACTGGTGACCTTCAAGGATGTATTTGTGGACTT
CACCAGGGAGGAGTGGAAGCTGCTGGACACTGCTCAGCAGATCGTGTACAGAAATGTGATGCTGGAGAAC
TATAAGAACCTGGTTTCCTTGGGTTATCAGCTTACTAAGCCAGATGTGATCCTCCGGTTGGAGAAGGGAG
AAGAGCCCCATATGGGAAGCGGAGCTACTAACTTCAGCCTGCTGAAGCAGGCTGGAGACGTGGAGGAGAA
CCCTGGACCTATGGTGAGCAAGGGCGAGGAGGTCATCAAAGAGTTCATGCGCTTCAAGGTGCGCATGGAG
GGCTCCATGAACGGCCACGAGTTCGAGATCGAGGGCGAGGGCGAGGGCCGCCCCTACGAGGGCACCCAGA
CCGCCAAGCTGAAGGTGACCAAGGGCGGCCCCCTGCCCTTCGCCTGGGACATCCTGTCCCCCCAGTTCAT
GTACGGCTCCAAGGCGTACGTGAAGCACCCCGCCGACATCCCCGATTACAAGAAGCTGTCCTTCCCCGAG
GGCTTCAAGTGGGAGCGCGTGATGAACTTCGAGGACGGCGGTCTGGTGACCGTGACCCAGGACTCCTCCC
TGCAGGACGGCACGCTGATCTACAAGGTGAAGATGCGCGGCACCAACTTCCCCCCCGACGGCCCCGTAAT
GCAGAAGAAGACCATGGGCTGGGAGGCCTCCACCGAGCGCCTGTACCCCCGCGACGGCGTGCTGAAGGGC
GAGATCCACCAGGCCCTGAAGCTGAAGGACGGCGGCCACTACCTGGTGGAGTTCAAGACCATCTACATGG
CCAAGAAGCCCGTGCAACTGCCCGGCTACTACTACGTGGACACCAAGCTGGACATCACCTCCCACAACGA
GGACTACACCATCGTGGAACAGTACGAGCGCTCCGAGGGCCGCCACCACCTGTTCCTGGGGCATGGCACC
GGCAGCACCGGCAGCGGCAGCTCCGGCACCGCCTCCTCCGAGGACAACAACATGGCCGTCATCAAAGAGT
TCATGCGCTTCAAGGTGCGCATGGAGGGCTCCATGAACGGCCACGAGTTCGAGATCGAGGGCGAGGGCGA
GGGCCGCCCCTACGAGGGCACCCAGACCGCCAAGCTGAAGGTGACCAAGGGCGGCCCCCTGCCCTTCGCC
TGGGACATCCTGTCCCCCCAGTTCATGTACGGCTCCAAGGCGTACGTGAAGCACCCCGCCGACATCCCCG
ATTACAAGAAGCTGTCCTTCCCCGAGGGCTTCAAGTGGGAGCGCGTGATGAACTTCGAGGACGGCGGTCT
GGTGACCGTGACCCAGGACTCCTCCCTGCAGGACGGCACGCTGATCTACAAGGTGAAGATGCGCGGCACC
AACTTCCCCCCCGACGGCCCCGTAATGCAGAAGAAGACCATGGGCTGGGAGGCCTCCACCGAGCGCCTGT
ACCCCCGCGACGGCGTGCTGAAGGGCGAGATCCACCAGGCCCTGAAGCTGAAGGACGGCGGCCACTACCT
GGTGGAGTTCAAGACCATCTACATGGCCAAGAAGCCCGTGCAACTGCCCGGCTACTACTACGTGGACACC
AAGCTGGACATCACCTCCCACAACGAGGACTACACCATCGTGGAACAGTACGAGCGCTCCGAGGGCCGCC
ACCACCTGTTCCTGTACGGCATGGACGAGCTGTACAAGTAGGCGACTCTAGAGTCGACCTGCAGGCATGC
AAGCTTGATATCAAGCTTATCGATAATCAACCTCTGGATTACAAAATTTGTGAAAGATTGACTGGTATTC
TTAACTATGTTGCTCCTTTTACGCTATGTGGATACGCTGCTTTAATGCCTTTGTATCATGCTATTGCTTC
CCGTATGGCTTTCATTTTCTCCTCCTTGTATAAATCCTGGTTGCTGTCTCTTTATGAGGAGTTGTGGCCC
GTTGTCAGGCAACGTGGCGTGGTGTGCACTGTGTTTGCTGACGCAACCCCCACTGGTTGGGGCATTGCCA
CCACCTGTCAGCTCCTTTCCGGGACTTTCGCTTTCCCCCTCCCTATTGCCACGGCGGAACTCATCGCCGC
CTGCCTTGCCCGCTGCTGGACAGGGGCTCGGCTGTTGGGCACTGACAATTCCGTGGTGTTGTCGGGGAAA
TCATCGTCCTTTCCTTGGCTGCTCGCCTGTGTTGCCACCTGGATTCTGCGCGGGACGTCCTTCTGCTACG
TCCCTTCGGCCCTCAATCCAGCGGACCTTCCTTCCCGCGGCCTGCTGCCGGCTCTGCGGCCTCTTCCGCG
TCTTCGCCTTCGCCCTCAGACGAGTCGGATCTCCCTTTGGGCCGCCTCCCCGCAT
